Addgene plasmid #31815: pCI-His-hUbi
Depositing lab: Astar Winoto. Depositing organization: University of California, Berkeley. Publication: Fas-associated death domain (FADD) and the E3 ubiquitin-protein ligase TRIM21 interact to negatively regulate virus-induced interferon production. Young JA, Sermwittayawong D, Kim HJ, Nandu S, An N, Erdjument-Bromage H, Tempst P, Coscoy L, Winoto A. J Biol Chem. 2011 Feb 25;286(8):6521-31. Epub 2010 Dec 23. 10.1074/jbc.M110.172288 PubMed 21183682.
Backbone
  Vector backbone: pCI
  Backbone manufacturer: Promega
  Backbone size w/o insert (bp): 4000
  Vector type: Mammalian Expression
Growth in bacteria
  Bacterial resistance: Ampicillin, 100 μg/mL
  Growth temperature: 37°C
  Growth strain: DH5alpha
  Copy number: High Copy
Gene/Insert
  Gene/Insert name: Ubiquitin (alt name: UBB)
  Species: H. sapiens (human)
  Entrez Gene: UBB (a.k.a. HEL-S-50)
  Promoter: CMV
  Tag / fusion protein: HIS (N terminal on insert)
  Cloning method: Restriction Enzyme; 5′ cloning site NheI (not destroyed); 3′ cloning site KpnI (not destroyed)
  Sequencing primers: 5′ CMV forward; 3′ EBV reverse
Terms and licenses: Academic/Nonprofit Terms; Industry Terms: Not Available to Industry
Depositor comments: Ubiquitin was PCR amplified from pcDNA3-HAUbiquitin (Addgene #18712) for cloning into this vector. As noted on the plasmid page for #18712: "The HA-Ubiquitin insert is from the UBB gene. The reason for the small size is because it contains a single ubiquitin coding sequence (full length UBB has three repeating ubiquitin coding sequences)."
How to cite: pCI-His-hUbi was a gift from Astar Winoto (Addgene plasmid # 31815 ; http://n2t.net/addgene:31815 ; RRID:Addgene_31815)
