[The description below was written by a language model from this plasmid's Addgene catalogue record and pLannotate feature annotations shown in this document.]
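Description:
pCI-His-hUbi is a mammalian expression plasmid built on the Promega pCI backbone that drives expression of N-terminally His-tagged human ubiquitin. It is maintained in E. coli as a high-copy plasmid through a ColE1/pUC-type origin and selected with ampicillin via the β-lactamase gene. An f1 origin is also present, which can support single-stranded DNA production. Short annotated fragments of lacZα, bom, rop and SV40 large T antigen appear to be backbone remnants rather than functional elements.

The expression cassette consists of the human CMV immediate-early enhancer and promoter, followed by the pCI chimeric intron (β-globin/immunoglobulin heavy chain), which generally improves mRNA processing and expression. Next come a T7 promoter usable for in vitro transcription, the ubiquitin coding sequence cloned between NheI and KpnI, and an SV40 polyadenylation signal. The insert was PCR-amplified from an HA-ubiquitin plasmid and derives from the UBB gene, but it contains a single ubiquitin coding unit rather than the three tandem repeats of full-length UBB. The annotation software labels the open reading frame by its match to a ubiquitin entry from another species, reflecting ubiquitin's extreme conservation. It does not annotate the His tag separately, so the tag is known only from the catalogue fields.

Two sequence records are provided, of 4,238 and 4,290 nt. They share the same layout and differ mainly by an extra partial AmpR promoter annotation upstream of bla in the longer one. Constructs of this kind are typically co-transfected into mammalian cells so that ubiquitin-conjugated proteins can be recovered by metal-affinity pulldown. The associated publication concerns FADD and the E3 ubiquitin ligase TRIM21 in the regulation of virus-induced interferon production.
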