Features (pLannotate 1.2.2; 14 found; start..end, strand, type, name):
     91..223     +  intron         chimeric intron: chimera between introns from human β-globin and immunoglobulin heavy chain genes
    268..286     +  promoter       T7 promoter: promoter for bacteriophage T7 RNA polymerase
    343..531     +  CDS            UBIQ_LUMTE: Experimental evidence at protein level: Swiss-Prot protein existence level 1. Ubiquitin exists either covalently attached to another protein, or free (unanchored). When covalently bound, it is conjugated to target proteins via an isopeptide bond either as a monomer (monoubiquitin), a polymer linked via different Lys residues of the ubiquitin (polyubiquitin chains) or a linear polymer linked via the initiator Met of the ubiquitin (linear polyubiquitin chains). Polyubiquitin chains, when attached to a target protein, have different functions depending on the Lys residue of the ubiquitin that is
    586..707     -  polyA_signal   SV40 poly(A) signal: SV40 polyadenylation signal
    730..798     -  CDS            large T antigen (fragment): large T antigen from SV40 (simian virus 40)
    817..884     +  CDS            lacZα (fragment): LacZα fragment of β-galactosidase; lacZ fragment
    888..1316    +  rep_origin     f1 ori (sequence partly withheld): f1 bacteriophage origin of replication; arrow indicates direction of (+) strand synthesis
   1344..1443    -  misc_feature   bom (fragment): basis of mobility region from pBR322
   1545..1580    -  CDS            rop (fragment): Rop protein, which maintains plasmids at low copy number; rop
   1675..1779    +  promoter       AmpR promoter: bla
   1780..2640    +  CDS            AmpR: β-lactamase; bla; confers resistance to ampicillin, carbenicillin, and related antibiotics
   2811..3399    +  rep_origin     ori: high-copy-number ColE1/pMB1/pBR322/pUC origin of replication
   3612..3989    +  enhancer       CMV enhancer: human cytomegalovirus immediate early enhancer
   3991..4190    +  promoter       CMV promoter: human cytomegalovirus (CMV) immediate early promoter
>Addgene plasmid #31815 | pCI-His-hUbi | addgene full sequence | sequence record 494580 | Addgene NGS Result
TATCACAGTTAAATTGCTAACGCAGTCAGTGCTTCTGACACAACAGTCTCGAACTTAAGCTGCAGAAGTT
GGTCGTGAGGCACTGGGCAGGTAAGTATCAAGGTTACAAGACAGGTTTAAGGAGACCAATAGAAACTGGG
CTTGTCGAGACAGAGAAGACTCTTGCGTTTCTGATAGGCACCTATTGGTCTTACTGACATCCACTTTGCC
TTTCTCTCCACAGGTGTCCACTCCCAGTTCAATTACAGCTCTTAAGGCTAGAGTACTTAATACGACTCAC
TATAGGCTAGCATGCACCACCATCACCATCATCAGATCTTCGTGAAGACCCTGACTGGTAAGACCATCAC
TCTCGAAGTGGAGCCGAGTGACACCATTGAGAATGTCAAGGCAAAGATCCAAGACAAGGAAGGCATCCCT
CCTGACCAGCAGAGGTTGATCTTTGCTGGGAAACAGCTGGAAGATGGACGCACCCTGTCTGACTACAACA
TCCAGAAAGAGTCCACCCTGCACCTGGTACTCCGTCTCAGAGGTGGGTGAGGTACCTCTAGAGTCGACCC
GGGCGGCCGCTTCGAGCAGACATGATAAGATACATTGATGAGTTTGGACAAACCACAACTAGAATGCAGT
GAAAAAAATGCTTTATTTGTGAAATTTGTGATGCTATTGCTTTATTTGTAACCATTATAAGCTGCAATAA
ACAAGTTAACAACAACAATTGCATTCATTTTATGTTTCAGGTTCAGGGGGAGATGTGGGAGGTTTTTTAA
AGCAAGTAAAACCTCTACAAATGTGGTAAAATCGATAAGGATCCGGGCTGGCGTAATAGCGAAGAGGCCC
GCACCGATCGCCCTTCCCAACAGTTGCGCAGCCTGAATGGCGAATGG
[124 nt withheld, positions 888-1011]
C
[91 nt withheld, positions 1013-1103]
A
[49 nt withheld, positions 1105-1153]
CCTTTGACGTTGGAGTCCACGTTCTTT
[37 nt withheld, positions 1181-1217]
ACCCTATCTCGGTCTATTCTTTTGATTTATAAGGGATTTTGCCGATTTCGGCCTATTGGTTAAAAAATGA
GCTGATTTAACAAAAATTTAACGCGAATTTTAACAAAATATTAACGCTTACAATTTCCTGATGCGGTATT
TTCTCCTTACGCATCTGTGCGGTATTTCACACCGCATATGGTGCACTCTCAGTACAATCTGCTCTGATGC
CGCATAGTTAAGCCAGCCCCGACACCCGCCAACACCCGCTGACGCGCCCTGACGGGCTTGTCTGCTCCCG
GCATCCGCTTACAGACAAGCTGTGACCGTCTCCGGGAGCTGCATGTGTCAGAGGTTTTCACCGTCATCAC
CGAAACGCGCGAGACGAAAGGGCCTCGTGATACGCCTATTTTTATAGGTTAATGTCATGATAATAATGGT
TTCTTAGACGTCAGGTGGCACTTTTCGGGGAAATGTGCGCGGAACCCCTATTTGTTTATTTTTCTAAATA
CATTCAAATATGTATCCGCTCATGAGACAATAACCCTGATAAATGCTTCAATAATATTGAAAAAGGAAGA
GTATGAGTATTCAACATTTCCGTGTCGCCCTTATTCCCTTTTTTGCGGCATTTTGCCTTCCTGTTTTTGC
TCACCCAGAAACGCTGGTGAAAGTAAAAGATGCTGAAGATCAGTTGGGTGCACGAGTGGGTTACATCGAA
CTGGATCTCAACAGCGGTAAGATCCTTGAGAGTTTTCGCCCCGAAGAACGTTTTCCAATGATGAGCACTT
TTAAAGTTCTGCTATGTGGCGCGGTATTATCCCGTATTGACGCCGGGCAAGAGCAACTCGGTCGCCGCAT
ACACTATTCTCAGAATGACTTGGTTGAGTACTCACCAGTCACAGAAAAGCATCTTACGGATGGCATGACA
GTAAGAGAATTATGCAGTGCTGCCATAACCATGAGTGATAACACTGCGGCCAACTTACTTCTGACAACGA
TCGGAGGACCGAAGGAGCTAACCGCTTTTTTGCACAACATGGGGGATCATGTAACTCGCCTTGATCGTTG
GGAACCGGAGCTGAATGAAGCCATACCAAACGACGAGCGTGACACCACGATGCCTGTAGCAATGGCAACA
ACGTTGCGCAAACTATTAACTGGCGAACTACTTACTCTAGCTTCCCGGCAACAATTAATAGACTGGATGG
AGGCGGATAAAGTTGCAGGACCACTTCTGCGCTCGGCCCTTCCGGCTGGCTGGTTTATTGCTGATAAATC
TGGAGCCGGTGAGCGTGGGTCTCGCGGTATCATTGCAGCACTGGGGCCAGATGGTAAGCCCTCCCGTATC
GTAGTTATCTACACGACGGGGAGTCAGGCAACTATGGATGAACGAAATAGACAGATCGCTGAGATAGGTG
CCTCACTGATTAAGCATTGGTAACTGTCAGACCAAGTTTACTCATATATACTTTAGATTGATTTAAAACT
TCATTTTTAATTTAAAAGGATCTAGGTGAAGATCCTTTTTGATAATCTCATGACCAAAATCCCTTAACGT
GAGTTTTCGTTCCACTGAGCGTCAGACCCCGTAGAAAAGATCAAAGGATCTTCTTGAGATCCTTTTTTTC
TGCGCGTAATCTGCTGCTTGCAAACAAAAAAACCACCGCTACCAGCGGTGGTTTGTTTGCCGGATCAAGA
GCTACCAACTCTTTTTCCGAAGGTAACTGGCTTCAGCAGAGCGCAGATACCAAATACTGTTCTTCTAGTG
TAGCCGTAGTTAGGCCACCACTTCAAGAACTCTGTAGCACCGCCTACATACCTCGCTCTGCTAATCCTGT
TACCAGTGGCTGCTGCCAGTGGCGATAAGTCGTGTCTTACCGGGTTGGACTCAAGACGATAGTTACCGGA
TAAGGCGCAGCGGTCGGGCTGAACGGGGGGTTCGTGCACACAGCCCAGCTTGGAGCGAACGACCTACACC
GAACTGAGATACCTACAGCGTGAGCTATGAGAAAGCGCCACGCTTCCCGAAGGGAGAAAGGCGGACAGGT
ATCCGGTAAGCGGCAGGGTCGGAACAGGAGAGCGCACGAGGGAGCTTCCAGGGGGAAACGCCTGGTATCT
TTATAGTCCTGTCGGGTTTCGCCACCTCTGACTTGAGCGTCGATTTTTGTGATGCTCGTCAGGGGGGCGG
AGCCTATGGAAAAACGCCAGCAACGCGGCCTTTTTACGGTTCCTGGCCTTTTGCTGGCCTTTTGCTCACA
TGGCTCGACAGATCTTCAATATTGGCCATTAGCCATATTATTCATTGGTTATATAGCATAAATCAATATT
GGCTATTGGCCATTGCATACGTTGTATCTATATCATAATATGTACATTTATATTGGCTCATGTCCAATAT
GACCGCCATGTTGGCATTGATTATTGACTAGTTATTAATAGTAATCAATTACGGGGTCATTAGTTCATAG
CCCATATATGGAGTTCCGCGTTACATAACTTACGGTAAATGGCCCGCCTGGCTGACCGCCCAACGACCCC
CGCCCATTGACGTCAATAATGACGTATGTTCCCATAGTAACGCCAATAGGGACTTTCCATTGACGTCAAT
GGGTGGAGTATTTACGGTAAACTGCCCACTTGGCAGTACATCAAGTGTATCATATGCCAAGTCCGCCCCC
TATTGACGTCAATGACGGTAAATGGCCCGCCTGGCATTATGCCCAGTACATGACCTTACGGGACTTTCCT
ACTTGGCAGTACATCTACGTATTAGTCATCGCTATTACCATGGTGATGCGGTTTTGGCAGTACACCAATG
GGCGTGGATAGCGGTTTGACTCACGGGGATTTCCAAGTCTCCACCCCATTGACGTCAATGGGAGTTTGTT
TTGGCACCAAAATCAACGGGACTTTCCAAAATGTCGTAATAACCCCGCCCCGTTGACGCAAATGGGCGGT
AGGCGTGTACGGTGGGAGGTCTATATAAGCAGAGCTCGTTTAGTGAACCGTCAGATCACTAGAAGCTTTA
TTGCGGTAGTT
