Features (pLannotate 1.2.2; 15 found; start..end, strand, type, name):
     91..223     +  intron         chimeric intron: chimera between introns from human β-globin and immunoglobulin heavy chain genes
    268..286     +  promoter       T7 promoter: promoter for bacteriophage T7 RNA polymerase
    343..531     +  CDS            UBIQ_LUMTE: Experimental evidence at protein level: Swiss-Prot protein existence level 1. Ubiquitin exists either covalently attached to another protein, or free (unanchored). When covalently bound, it is conjugated to target proteins via an isopeptide bond either as a monomer (monoubiquitin), a polymer linked via different Lys residues of the ubiquitin (polyubiquitin chains) or a linear polymer linked via the initiator Met of the ubiquitin (linear polyubiquitin chains). Polyubiquitin chains, when attached to a target protein, have different functions depending on the Lys residue of the ubiquitin that is
    586..707     -  polyA_signal   SV40 poly(A) signal: SV40 polyadenylation signal
    730..798     -  CDS            large T antigen (fragment): large T antigen from SV40 (simian virus 40)
    817..884     +  CDS            lacZα (fragment): LacZα fragment of β-galactosidase; lacZ fragment
    888..1316    +  rep_origin     f1 ori (sequence partly withheld): f1 bacteriophage origin of replication; arrow indicates direction of (+) strand synthesis
   1344..1443    -  misc_feature   bom (fragment): basis of mobility region from pBR322
   1545..1580    -  CDS            rop (fragment): Rop protein, which maintains plasmids at low copy number; rop
   1675..1779    +  promoter       AmpR promoter: bla
   1786..1831    +  promoter       AmpR promoter (fragment): bla
   1832..2692    +  CDS            AmpR: β-lactamase; bla; confers resistance to ampicillin, carbenicillin, and related antibiotics
   2863..3451    +  rep_origin     ori: high-copy-number ColE1/pMB1/pBR322/pUC origin of replication
   3664..4041    +  enhancer       CMV enhancer: human cytomegalovirus immediate early enhancer
   4043..4242    +  promoter       CMV promoter: human cytomegalovirus (CMV) immediate early promoter
>Addgene plasmid #31815 | pCI-His-hUbi Sequencing Result | analyzer sequence | sequence record 237961
TATCACAGTTAAATTGCTAACGCAGTCAGTGCTTCTGACACAACAGTCTCGAACTTAAGCTGCAGAAGTT
GGTCGTGAGGCACTGGGCAGGTAAGTATCAAGGTTACAAGACAGGTTTAAGGAGACCAATAGAAACTGGG
CTTGTCGAGACAGAGAAGACTCTTGCGTTTCTGATAGGCACCTATTGGTCTTACTGACATCCACTTTGCC
TTTCTCTCCACAGGTGTCCACTCCCAGTTCAATTACAGCTCTTAAGGCTAGAGTACTTAATACGACTCAC
TATAGGCTAGCATGCACCACCATCACCATCATCAGATCTTCGTGAAGACCCTGACTGGTAAGACCATCAC
TCTCGAAGTGGAGCCGAGTGACACCATTGAGAATGTCAAGGCAAAGATCCAAGACAAGGAAGGCATCCCT
CCTGACCAGCAGAGGTTGATCTTTGCTGGGAAACAGCTGGAAGATGGACGCACCCTGTCTGACTACAACA
TCCAGAAAGAGTCCACCCTGCACCTGGTACTCCGTCTCAGAGGTGGGTGAGGTACCTCTAGAGTCGACCC
GGGCGGCCGCTTCGAGCAGACATGATAAGATACATTGATGAGTTTGGACAAACCACAACTAGAATGCAGT
GAAAAAAATGCTTTATTTGTGAAATTTGTGATGCTATTGCTTTATTTGTAACCATTATAAGCTGCAATAA
ACAAGTTAACAACAACAATTGCATTCATTTTATGTTTCAGGTTCAGGGGGAGATGTGGGAGGTTTTTTAA
AGCAAGTAAAACCTCTACAAATGTGGTAAAATCGATAAGGATCCGGGCTGGCGTAATAGCGAAGAGGCCC
GCACCGATCGCCCTTCCCAACAGTTGCGCAGCCTGAATGGCGAATGG
[124 nt withheld, positions 888-1011]
C
[91 nt withheld, positions 1013-1103]
A
[49 nt withheld, positions 1105-1153]
CCTTTGACGTTGGAGTCCACGTTCTTT
[37 nt withheld, positions 1181-1217]
ACCCTATCTCGGTCTATTCTTTTGATTTATAAGGGATTTTGCCGATTTCGGCCTATTGGTTAAAAAATGA
GCTGATTTAACAAAAATTTAACGCGAATTTTAACAAAATATTAACGCTTACAATTTCCTGATGCGGTATT
TTCTCCTTACGCATCTGTGCGGTATTTCACACCGCATATGGTGCACTCTCAGTACAATCTGCTCTGATGC
CGCATAGTTAAGCCAGCCCCGACACCCGCCAACACCCGCTGACGCGCCCTGACGGGCTTGTCTGCTCCCG
GCATCCGCTTACAGACAAGCTGTGACCGTCTCCGGGAGCTGCATGTGTCAGAGGTTTTCACCGTCATCAC
CGAAACGCGCGAGACGAAAGGGCCTCGTGATACGCCTATTTTTATAGGTTAATGTCATGATAATAATGGT
TTCTTAGACGTCAGGTGGCACTTTTCGGGGAAATGTGCGCGGAACCCCTATTTGTTTATTTTTCTAAATA
CATTCAAATATGTATCCGCTCATGAGACAATAACCCTGATAAATGCTTCAATAATATTGAAAAAGGAAGA
GTATGAGNACAATAACCCTGATAAATGCTTCAATAATATTGAAAAAGGAAGAGTATGAGTATTCAACATT
TCCGTGTCGCCCTTATTCCCTTTTTTGCGGCATTTTGCCTTCCTGTTTTTGCTCACCCAGAAACGCTGGT
GAAAGTAAAAGATGCTGAAGATCAGTTGGGTGCACGAGTGGGTTACATCGAACTGGATCTCAACAGCGGT
AAGATCCTTGAGAGTTTTCGCCCCGAAGAACGTTTTCCAATGATGAGCACTTTTAAAGTTCTGCTATGTG
GCGCGGTATTATCCCGTATTGACGCCGGGCAAGAGCAACTCGGTCGCCGCATACACTATTCTCAGAATGA
CTTGGTTGAGTACTCACCAGTCACAGAAAAGCATCTTACGGATGGCATGACAGTAAGAGAATTATGCAGT
GCTGCCATAACCATGAGTGATAACACTGCGGCCAACTTACTTCTGACAACGATCGGAGGACCGAAGGAGC
TAACCGCTTTTTTGCACAACATGGGGGATCATGTAACTCGCCTTGATCGTTGGGAACCGGAGCTGAATGA
AGCCATACCAAACGACGAGCGTGACACCACGATGCCTGTAGCAATGGCAACAACGTTGCGCAAACTATTA
ACTGGCGAACTACTTACTCTAGCTTCCCGGCAACAATTAATAGACTGGATGGAGGCGGATAAAGTTGCAG
GACCACTTCTGCGCTCGGCCCTTCCGGCTGGCTGGTTTATTGCTGATAAATCTGGAGCCGGTGAGCGTGG
GTCTCGCGGTATCATTGCAGCACTGGGGCCAGATGGTAAGCCCTCCCGTATCGTAGTTATCTACACGACG
GGGAGTCAGGCAACTATGGATGAACGAAATAGACAGATCGCTGAGATAGGTGCCTCACTGATTAAGCATT
GGTAACTGTCAGACCAAGTTTACTCATATATACTTTAGATTGATTTAAAACTTCATTTTTAATTTAAAAG
GATCTAGGTGAAGATCCTTTTTGATAATCTCATGACCAAAATCCCTTAACGTGAGTTTTCGTTCCACTGA
GCGTCAGACCCCGTAGAAAAGATCAAAGGATCTTCTTGAGATCCTTTTTTTCTGCGCGTAATCTGCTGCT
TGCAAACAAAAAAACCACCGCTACCAGCGGTGGTTTGTTTGCCGGATCAAGAGCTACCAACTCTTTTTCC
GAAGGTAACTGGCTTCAGCAGAGCGCAGATACCAAATACTGTTCTTCTAGTGTAGCCGTAGTTAGGCCAC
CACTTCAAGAACTCTGTAGCACCGCCTACATACCTCGCTCTGCTAATCCTGTTACCAGTGGCTGCTGCCA
GTGGCGATAAGTCGTGTCTTACCGGGTTGGACTCAAGACGATAGTTACCGGATAAGGCGCAGCGGTCGGG
CTGAACGGGGGGTTCGTGCACACAGCCCAGCTTGGAGCGAACGACCTACACCGAACTGAGATACCTACAG
CGTGAGCTATGAGAAAGCGCCACGCTTCCCGAAGGGAGAAAGGCGGACAGGTATCCGGTAAGCGGCAGGG
TCGGAACAGGAGAGCGCACGAGGGAGCTTCCAGGGGGAAACGCCTGGTATCTTTATAGTCCTGTCGGGTT
TCGCCACCTCTGACTTGAGCGTCGATTTTTGTGATGCTCGTCAGGGGGGCGGAGCCTATGGAAAAACGCC
AGCAACGCGGCCTTTTTACGGTTCCTGGCCTTTTGCTGGCCTTTTGCTCACATGGCTCGACAGATCTTCA
ATATTGGCCATTAGCCATATTATTCATTGGTTATATAGCATAAATCAATATTGGCTATTGGCCATTGCAT
ACGTTGTATCTATATCATAATATGTACATTTATATTGGCTCATGTCCAATATGACCGCCATGTTGGCATT
GATTATTGACTAGTTATTAATAGTAATCAATTACGGGGTCATTAGTTCATAGCCCATATATGGAGTTCCG
CGTTACATAACTTACGGTAAATGGCCCGCCTGGCTGACCGCCCAACGACCCCCGCCCATTGACGTCAATA
ATGACGTATGTTCCCATAGTAACGCCAATAGGGACTTTCCATTGACGTCAATGGGTGGAGTATTTACGGT
AAACTGCCCACTTGGCAGTACATCAAGTGTATCATATGCCAAGTCCGCCCCCTATTGACGTCAATGACGG
TAAATGGCCCGCCTGGCATTATGCCCAGTACATGACCTTACGGGACTTTCCTACTTGGCAGTACATCTAC
GTATTAGTCATCGCTATTACCATGGTGATGCGGTTTTGGCAGTACACCAATGGGCGTGGATAGCGGTTTG
ACTCACGGGGATTTCCAAGTCTCCACCCCATTGACGTCAATGGGAGTTTGTTTTGGCACCAAAATCAACG
GGACTTTCCAAAATGTCGTAATAACCCCGCCCCGTTGACGCAAATGGGCGGTAGGCGTGTACGGTGGGAG
GTCTATATAAGCAGAGCTCGTTTAGTGAACCGTCAGATCACTAGAAGCTTTATTGCGGTAGTT
