>Addgene plasmid #31815 | pCI-His-hUbi | addgene partial sequence | sequence record 133511 | CMV-F 5'-CGCAAATGGGCGGTAGGCGTG-3'
AGCAGAGCTCGTTTAGTGAACCGTCAGATCACTAGAAGCTTTATTGCGGTAGTTTATCACAGTTAAATTG
CTAACGCAGTCAGTGCTTCTGACACAACAGTCTCGAACTTAAGCTGCAGAAGTTGGTCGTGAGGCACTGG
GCAGGTAAGTATCAAGGTTACAAGACAGGTTTAAGGAGACCAATAGAAACTGGGCTTGTCGAGACAGAGA
AGACTCTTGCGTTTCTGATAGGCACCTATTGGTCTTACTGACATCCACTTTGCCTTTCTCTCCACAGGTG
TCCACTCCCAGTTCAATTACAGCTCTTAAGGCTAGAGTACTTAATACGACTCACTATAGGCTAGCATGCA
CCACCATCACCATCATCAGATCTTCGTGAAGACCCTGACTGGTAAGACCATCACTCTCGAAGTGGAGCCG
AGTGACACCATTGAGAATGTCAAGGCAAAGATCCAAGACAAGGAAGGCATCCCTCCTGACCAGCAGAGGT
TGATCTTTGCTGGGAAACAGCTGGAAGATGGACGCACCCTGTCTGACTACAACATCCAGAAAGAGTCCAC
CCTGCACCTGGTACTCCGTCTCAGAGGTGGGTGAGGTACCTCTAGAGTCGACCCGGGCGGCCGCTTCGAG
CAGACATGATAAGATACATTGATGAGTTTGGACAAACCACAACTAGAATGCAGTGAAAAAAATGCTTTAT
TTGTGAAATTTGTGATGCTATTGCTTTATTTGTAACCATTATAAGCTGCAATAAACAAGTTAACAACAAC
AATTGCATTCATTTTATGTTTCAGGTTCAGGGGGAGATGTGGGAGGTTTTTTAAAGCAAGTAAAACCTCT
ACAAATGTGGTAAAATCGATAA
